Addgene plasmid #90275: BB2_L_12_syn_A_I
Purpose: (Empty Backbone) BB2 Linker containing between FS1 and FS2 the BB3 linker with FSA and FSI
Depositing lab: Michael Sauer. Depositing organization: Universitaet fur Bodenkultur Wien (BOKU-WIEN). Publication: An efficient tool for metabolic pathway construction and gene integration for Aspergillus niger. Sarkari P, Marx H, Blumhoff ML, Mattanovich D, Sauer M, Steiger MG. Bioresour Technol. 2017 May 4. pii: S0960-8524(17)30643-0. doi: 10.1016/j.biortech.2017.05.004. PubMed 28533066.
Backbone
  Vector backbone: BB2_L_12_syn_A_I
  Backbone size (bp): 3147
  Vector type: Bacterial Expression
Growth in bacteria
  Bacterial resistance: Ampicillin, 100 μg/mL
  Growth temperature: 37°C
  Growth strain: DH5alpha
  Copy number: Unknown
Gene/Insert
  Cloning method: Unknown
  Sequencing primers: 5′ CATTAATGCAGCTGGCAC; 3′ GGTTATTGTCTCATGAGCGG
Terms and licenses: Academic/Nonprofit Terms; Industry Terms: Not Available to Industry
How to cite: BB2_L_12_syn_A_I was a gift from Michael Sauer (Addgene plasmid # 90275 ; http://n2t.net/addgene:90275 ; RRID:Addgene_90275)
