[The description below was written by a language model from this plasmid's Addgene catalogue record and pLannotate feature annotations shown in this document.]
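Description:
BB2_L_12_syn_A_I is a small empty-backbone plasmid (about 3.1 kb) from a modular cloning toolkit developed for metabolic pathway construction and gene integration in Aspergillus niger. It is catalogued as a bacterial vector and is maintained in E. coli under ampicillin selection. The feature table shows a β-lactamase gene with its own promoter and a high-copy ColE1/pUC-type origin of replication. An f1 phage origin is also present, which in principle allows single-stranded DNA production. Short matches to an RSF origin and to lacI are annotated only as fragments and are probably remnants of the parental cloning vector rather than functional elements.

The record describes the plasmid as a "BB2 linker". Between the fusion sites FS1 and FS2 of this second-level backbone sits the linker of the next-level (BB3) backbone, which carries fusion sites FSA and FSI. This suggests that the plasmid serves as a placeholder or adapter in a hierarchical assembly scheme, supplying defined overhang sites so that parts or expression units can be passed between assembly levels. The record does not state the cloning method or the enzymes involved. The automated annotation does not mark the fusion sites themselves. They presumably lie in the unannotated region between the flanking T7 and SP6 promoters. That region sits downstream of a CAP binding site, lac promoter and lac operator, and just ahead of a lacZα fragment, a layout typical of a pUC/pGEM-style cloning region. No gene of interest, fungal promoter, fungal selection marker or integration locus is annotated, consistent with its listing as an empty backbone used for construct assembly rather than expression.
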