Features (pLannotate 1.2.2; 12 found; start..end, strand, type, name):
      2..74      +  rep_origin     RSF ori (fragment): Plasmids containing the RSF 1030 origin of replication can be propagated in E. coli cells that contain additional plasmids with compatible origins.
     76..168     +  CDS            lacI (fragment): lac repressor; lacI; The lac repressor binds to the lac operator to inhibit transcription in E. coli. This inhibition can be relieved by adding lactose or isopropyl-β-D-thiogalactopyranoside (IPTG).
    181..202     +  protein_bind   CAP binding site: CAP binding activates transcription in the presence of cAMP. E. coli catabolite activator protein
    217..247     +  promoter       lac promoter: promoter for the E. coli lac operon
    255..271     +  protein_bind   lac operator: The lac repressor binds to the lac operator to inhibit transcription in E. coli. This inhibition can be relieved by adding lactose or isopropyl-β-D-thiogalactopyranoside (IPTG). lac repressor encoded by lacI
    314..332     +  promoter       T7 promoter: promoter for bacteriophage T7 RNA polymerase
    580..598     -  promoter       SP6 promoter: promoter for bacteriophage SP6 RNA polymerase
    608..765     +  CDS            lacZα (fragment): LacZα fragment of β-galactosidase; lacZ fragment
    796..1224    -  rep_origin     f1 ori (sequence partly withheld): f1 bacteriophage origin of replication; arrow indicates direction of (+) strand synthesis
   1251..1355    +  promoter       AmpR promoter: bla
   1356..2216    +  CDS            AmpR: β-lactamase; bla; confers resistance to ampicillin, carbenicillin, and related antibiotics
   2442..3030    +  rep_origin     ori: high-copy-number ColE1/pMB1/pBR322/pUC origin of replication
>Addgene plasmid #90275 | BB2_L_12_syn_A_I | addgene full sequence | sequence record 181687 | Addgene NGS Result
CTTTGAGTGAGCTGATACCGCTCGCCGCAGCCGAACGACCGAGCGCAGCGAGTCAGTGAGCGAGGAAGCG
GAAGAGCGCCCAATACGCAAACCGCCTCTCCCCGCGCGTTGGCCGATTCATTAATGCAGCTGGCACGACA
GGTTTCCCGACTGGAAAGCGGGCAGTGAGCGCAACGCAATTAATGTGAGTTAGCTCACTCATTAGGCACC
CCAGGCTTTACACTTTATGCTTCCGGCTCGTATGTTGTGTGGAATTGTGAGCGGATAACAATTTCACACA
GGAAACAGCTATGACCATGATTACGCCAAGCTCTAATACGACTCACTATAGGGAAAGCTCGGTACCACGC
ATGCTGCAGACGCGTTACGTATCGGATCCAGAATTCGTGATCCGGGAAGACGCCATGACCAGGAGACCCT
CGAGGGATCCGGTCTCCGATCGCGAAAAAACCCCGCCCTGTCAGGGGCGGGGTTTTTTGCGCTCCGCGTC
TTCGATCATCTGAATTCGTCGACAAGCTTCTCGAGCCTAGGCTAGCTCTAGACCACACGTGTGGGGGCCC
GAGCTCGCGGCCGCTGTATTCTATAGTGTCACCTAAATGGCCGCACAATTCACTGGCCGTCGTTTTACAA
CGTCGTGACTGGGAAAACCCTGGCGTTACCCAACTTAATCGCCTTGCAGCACATCCCCCTTTCGCCAGCT
GGCGTAATAGCGAAGAGGCCCGCACCGATCGCCCTTCCCAACAGTTGCGCAGCCTGAATGGCGAATGGAA
ATTGTAAGCGTTAATATTTTGTTAAAATTCGCGTTAAATTTTTGTTAAATCAGCTCATTTTTTAACCAAT
AGGCCGAAATCGGCAAAATCCCTTATAAATCAAAAGAATAGACCGAGATAGGGT
[37 nt withheld, positions 895-931]
AAAGAACGTGGACTCCAACGTCAAAGG
[49 nt withheld, positions 959-1007]
T
[91 nt withheld, positions 1009-1099]
G
[124 nt withheld, positions 1101-1224]
CAGGTGGCACTTTTCGGGGAAATGTGCGCGGAACCCCTATTTGTTTATTTTTCTAAATACATTCAAATAT
GTATCCGCTCATGAGACAATAACCCTGATAAATGCTTCAATAATATTGAAAAAGGAAGAGTATGAGTATT
CAACATTTCCGTGTCGCCCTTATTCCCTTTTTTGCGGCATTTTGCCTTCCTGTTTTTGCTCACCCAGAAA
CGCTGGTGAAAGTAAAAGATGCTGAAGATCAGTTGGGTGCACGAGTGGGTTACATCGAACTGGATCTCAA
CAGCGGTAAGATCCTTGAGAGTTTTCGCCCCGAAGAACGTTTTCCAATGATGAGCACTTTTAAAGTTCTG
CTATGTGGCGCGGTATTATCCCGTATTGACGCCGGGCAAGAGCAACTCGGTCGCCGCATACACTATTCTC
AGAATGACTTGGTTGAGTACTCACCAGTCACAGAAAAGCATCTTACGGATGGCATGACAGTAAGAGAATT
ATGCAGTGCTGCCATAACCATGAGTGATAACACTGCGGCCAACTTACTTCTGACAACGATCGGAGGACCG
AAGGAGCTAACCGCTTTTTTGCACAACATGGGGGATCATGTAACTCGCCTTGATCGTTGGGAACCGGAGC
TGAATGAAGCCATACCAAACGACGAGCGTGACACCACGATGCCTGTAGCAATGGCAACAACGTTGCGCAA
ACTATTAACTGGCGAACTACTTACTCTAGCTTCCCGGCAACAATTAATAGACTGGATGGAGGCGGATAAA
GTTGCAGGACCACTTCTGCGCTCGGCCCTTCCGGCTGGCTGGTTTATTGCTGATAAATCTGGAGCCGGTG
AGCGTGGGTCTCGCGGTATCATTGCAGCACTGGGGCCAGATGGTAAGCCCTCCCGTATCGTAGTTATCTA
CACGACGGGGAGTCAGGCAACTATGGATGAACGAAATAGACAGATCGCTGAGATAGGTGCCTCACTGATT
AAGCATTGGTAACTGTCAGACCAAGTTTACTCATATATACTTTAGATTGATTTAAAACTTCATTTTTAAT
TTAAAAGGATCTAGGTGAAGATCCTTTTTGATAATCTCATGAACAATAAAACTGTCTGCTTACATAAACA
GTAATACAAGGGGTGTAGATCTCATGACCAAAATCCCTTAACGTGAGTTTTCGTTCCACTGAGCGTCAGA
CCCCGTAGAAAAGATCAAAGGATCTTCTTGAGATCCTTTTTTTCTGCGCGTAATCTGCTGCTTGCAAACA
AAAAAACCACCGCTACCAGCGGTGGTTTGTTTGCCGGATCAAGAGCTACCAACTCTTTTTCCGAAGGTAA
CTGGCTTCAGCAGAGCGCAGATACCAAATACTGTTCTTCTAGTGTAGCCGTAGTTAGGCCACCACTTCAA
GAACTCTGTAGCACCGCCTACATACCTCGCTCTGCTAATCCTGTTACCAGTGGCTGCTGCCAGTGGCGAT
AAGTCGTGTCTTACCGGGTTGGACTCAAGACGATAGTTACCGGATAAGGCGCAGCGGTCGGGCTGAACGG
GGGGTTCGTGCACACAGCCCAGCTTGGAGCGAACGACCTACACCGAACTGAGATACCTACAGCGTGAGCT
ATGAGAAAGCGCCACGCTTCCCGAAGGGAGAAAGGCGGACAGGTATCCGGTAAGCGGCAGGGTCGGAACA
GGAGAGCGCACGAGGGAGCTTCCAGGGGGAAACGCCTGGTATCTTTATAGTCCTGTCGGGTTTCGCCACC
TCTGACTTGAGCGTCGATTTTTGTGATGCTCGTCAGGGGGGCGGAGCCTATGGAAAAACGCCAGCAACGC
GGCCTTTTTACGGTTCCTGGCCTTTTGCTGGCCTTTTGCTCACATGTTCTTTCCTGCGTTATCCCCTGAT
TCTGTGGATAACCGTATTACCGC
